>Addgene plasmid #70038 | pPS22 (pET23a-Cas10/Csm/csm2H6N) | depositor full sequence | sequence record 124640 | pPS22 (pET23a-Cas10/Csm/csm2H6N) sequence 12847 bps
TGGCGAATGGG
[124 nt withheld, positions 12-135]
C
[91 nt withheld, positions 137-227]
A
[49 nt withheld, positions 229-277]
CCTTTGACGTTGGAGTCCACGTTCTTT
[37 nt withheld, positions 305-341]
ACCCTATCTCGGTCTATTCTTTTGATTTATAAGGGATTTTGCCGATTTCGGCCTATTGGTTAAAAAATGA
GCTGATTTAACAAAAATTTAACGCGAATTTTAACAAAATATTAACGTTTACAATTTCAGGTGGCACTTTT
CGGGGAAATGTGCGCGGAACCCCTATTTGTTTATTTTTCTAAATACATTCAAATATGTATCCGCTCATGA
GACAATAACCCTGATAAATGCTTCAATAATATTGAAAAAGGAAGAGTATGAGTATTCAACATTTCCGTGT
CGCCCTTATTCCCTTTTTTGCGGCATTTTGCCTTCCTGTTTTTGCTCACCCAGAAACGCTGGTGAAAGTA
AAAGATGCTGAAGATCAGTTGGGTGCACGAGTGGGTTACATCGAACTGGATCTCAACAGCGGTAAGATCC
TTGAGAGTTTTCGCCCCGAAGAACGTTTTCCAATGATGAGCACTTTTAAAGTTCTGCTATGTGGCGCGGT
ATTATCCCGTATTGACGCCGGGCAAGAGCAACTCGGTCGCCGCATACACTATTCTCAGAATGACTTGGTT
GAGTACTCACCAGTCACAGAAAAGCATCTTACGGATGGCATGACAGTAAGAGAATTATGCAGTGCTGCCA
TAACCATGAGTGATAACACTGCGGCCAACTTACTTCTGACAACGATCGGAGGACCGAAGGAGCTAACCGC
TTTTTTGCACAACATGGGGGATCATGTAACTCGCCTTGATCGTTGGGAACCGGAGCTGAATGAAGCCATA
CCAAACGACGAGCGTGACACCACGATGCCTGCAGCAATGGCAACAACGTTGCGCAAACTATTAACTGGCG
AACTACTTACTCTAGCTTCCCGGCAACAATTAATAGACTGGATGGAGGCGGATAAAGTTGCAGGACCACT
TCTGCGCTCGGCCCTTCCGGCTGGCTGGTTTATTGCTGATAAATCTGGAGCCGGTGAGCGTGGGTCTCGC
GGTATCATTGCAGCACTGGGGCCAGATGGTAAGCCCTCCCGTATCGTAGTTATCTACACGACGGGGAGTC
AGGCAACTATGGATGAACGAAATAGACAGATCGCTGAGATAGGTGCCTCACTGATTAAGCATTGGTAACT
GTCAGACCAAGTTTACTCATATATACTTTAGATTGATTTAAAACTTCATTTTTAATTTAAAAGGATCTAG
GTGAAGATCCTTTTTGATAATCTCATGACCAAAATCCCTTAACGTGAGTTTTCGTTCCACTGAGCGTCAG
ACCCCGTAGAAAAGATCAAAGGATCTTCTTGAGATCCTTTTTTTCTGCGCGTAATCTGCTGCTTGCAAAC
AAAAAAACCACCGCTACCAGCGGTGGTTTGTTTGCCGGATCAAGAGCTACCAACTCTTTTTCCGAAGGTA
ACTGGCTTCAGCAGAGCGCAGATACCAAATACTGTCCTTCTAGTGTAGCCGTAGTTAGGCCACCACTTCA
AGAACTCTGTAGCACCGCCTACATACCTCGCTCTGCTAATCCTGTTACCAGTGGCTGCTGCCAGTGGCGA
TAAGTCGTGTCTTACCGGGTTGGACTCAAGACGATAGTTACCGGATAAGGCGCAGCGGTCGGGCTGAACG
GGGGGTTCGTGCACACAGCCCAGCTTGGAGCGAACGACCTACACCGAACTGAGATACCTACAGCGTGAGC
TATGAGAAAGCGCCACGCTTCCCGAAGGGAGAAAGGCGGACAGGTATCCGGTAAGCGGCAGGGTCGGAAC
AGGAGAGCGCACGAGGGAGCTTCCAGGGGGAAACGCCTGGTATCTTTATAGTCCTGTCGGGTTTCGCCAC
CTCTGACTTGAGCGTCGATTTTTGTGATGCTCGTCAGGGGGGCGGAGCCTATGGAAAAACGCCAGCAACG
CGGCCTTTTTACGGTTCCTGGCCTTTTGCTGGCCTTTTGCTCACATGTTCTTTCCTGCGTTATCCCCTGA
TTCTGTGGATAACCGTATTACCGCCTTTGAGTGAGCTGATACCGCTCGCCGCAGCCGAACGACCGAGCGC
AGCGAGTCAGTGAGCGAGGAAGCGGAAGAGCGCCTGATGCGGTATTTTCTCCTTACGCATCTGTGCGGTA
TTTCACACCGCATATATGGTGCACTCTCAGTACAATCTGCTCTGATGCCGCATAGTTAAGCCAGTATACA
CTCCGCTATCGCTACGTGACTGGGTCATGGCTGCGCCCCGACACCCGCCAACACCCGCTGACGCGCCCTG
ACGGGCTTGTCTGCTCCCGGCATCCGCTTACAGACAAGCTGTGACCGTCTCCGGGAGCTGCATGTGTCAG
AGGTTTTCACCGTCATCACCGAAACGCGCGAGGCAGCTGCGGTAAAGCTCATCAGCGTGGTCGTGAAGCG
ATTCACAGATGTCTGCCTGTTCATCCGCGTCCAGCTCGTTGAGTTTCTCCAGAAGCGTTAATGTCTGGCT
TCTGATAAAGCGGGCCATGTTAAGGGCGGTTTTTTCCTGTTTGGTCACTGATGCCTCCGTGTAAGGGGGA
TTTCTGTTCATGGGGGTAATGATACCGATGAAACGAGAGAGGATGCTCACGATACGGGTTACTGATGATG
AACATGCCCGGTTACTGGAACGTTGTGAGGGTAAACAACTGGCGGTATGGATGCGGCGGGACCAGAGAAA
AATCACTCAGGGTCAATGCCAGCGCTTCGTTAATACAGATGTAGGTGTTCCACAGGGTAGCCAGCAGCAT
CCTGCGATGCAGATCCGGAACATAATGGTGCAGGGCGCTGACTTCCGCGTTTCCAGACTTTACGAAACAC
GGAAACCGAAGACCATTCATGTTGTTGCTCAGGTCGCAGACGTTTTGCAGCAGCAGTCGCTTCACGTTCG
CTCGCGTATCGGTGATTCATTCTGCTAACCAGTAAGGCAACCCCGCCAGCCTAGCCGGGTCCTCAACGAC
AGGAGCACGATCATGCGCACCCGTGGCCAGGACCCAACGCTGCCCGAGATCTCGATCCCGCGAAATTAAT
ACGACTCACTATAGGGAGACCACAACGGTTTCCCTCTAGAAGTGATGGCATTTGTTAAAGTATCGGATCG
ATACCCACCCCGAAGAAAAGGGGACGAGAACACGTATGCCGAAGTATATAAATCATCAGTACAAAGGATC
GATACCCACCCCGAAGAAAAGGGGACGAGAACTAGTAATAATTGTCATTTGCATACGTTACATCGATGAT
CGATACCCACCCCGAAGAAAAGGGGACGAGAACTAGTACGGTCGTGAACATTTTTTCTTGATTCTCTGAT
CGATAGCCACCCCGAAGAAAAGGGGGCAGAGTGTAAATCTAACAACACTCTAAAAAATTGTAGATTTTGA
ATAAAATACGCATTGATTAATTTCTAGGGGATGGAAAAATGAAAGATGTTATTTATGTAGAAAATCATTA
CTTTGTTACTGCGAAGGAAAATAGCATTAAATTTAGAAATGTCATAGATAAAAGTGAAAAATTTTATTTG
TTTGAAGAAATTGAAGCTATTATTTTTGATCATTATAAAAGCTATTTTTCACATAAATTGGTAATTAAAT
GTATAGAGAATGATATTGCGATTATATTTTGTGACAAAAAGCATTCTCCAGTTACACAGCTCATTTCTTC
ATATGGCATGGTTAATCGTCTTAAAAGAATTCAAAGTCAATTTCAGTTATCGGGAAGAACAAAAGATAGA
ATTTGGAAAAAGATTGTTATAAATAAAATTTTTAACCAAACACGATGTCTTGAAAATAATTTACATAATG
AAAATGTTAAGCTGATGTTAGGTTTTGCAAAAGAAGTGAGTTCAGGAGACAAAAGTAATAAAGAAGCACA
TGCTACTCGTATTTATTTTAAAGATTTATTTGGCAAACAATTTAAACGTGGACGCTATAATGATGTTATC
AATTCAGGATTGAATTATGGTTATTCAATTCTCAGATCTTTTATCAACAAAGAGTTAGCTATTCATGGAT
TTGAAATGAGCCTAGGTATTAAACATCAGTCAAAAGAAAATCCATTTAATTTAGCAGATGATATCATTGA
AGTTTTTCGTCCTTTTGTAGATAATATAGTGTACGAGATAGTTTTTAAGAAAAATATTGATACATTTGAT
ATAAACGAAAAGAAATTATTATTAAATGTTTTGTATGAAAGGTGCATTATAGATAAAAAAGTAGTGCGAT
TACTTGATAGTGTGAAGATAGTTATTCAATCGCTAATTAGATGTTATGAAGAAAATACACCTACTTATTT
ATTACTACCTAAGATGATAGAGGTGGGAAACTAATGTATTTGTTAGTTAGTTTTGATTTACCTCGAGATA
CTAAACTAGAACGTCGAATTGCTAGTAAATATCGTCTTAGATTAATAGAACTTGGATTTAGTATGAAGCA
ATTTAGTTTATACGAGAGATATGTCAGTAATGTTCAAAAGAAAGATAAAATCTTAGAAATATTAAAGCAG
GAAATACCTGATACTGGAAGTATTACCTTATACATATTGCCTGATGAAGTGAATAGTAATCAGATTACTA
TATTAGGAAAAGAAGTAAAGCTTGCTGTCAACAAAGAACCAAAACTAATCTTTATATAAATGGAGGTTAA
AATGAATAAAAAAAATATATTAATGTATGGCTCTTTATTACATGATATAGGGAAAATTATATATCGAAGT
GGTGATCATACATTTTCAAGAGGTACGCATTCAAAATTAGGTCATCAATTTTTGTCCCAATTTTCAGAAT
TTAAAGACAACGAAGTGCTTGATAACGTTGCTTATCATCATTACAAAGAACTCGCAAAAGCTAATTTAGA
TAATGATAATACAGCTTATATTACCTATATTGCGGATAATATTGCGAGTGGTATTGATAGAAGAGATATT
ATAGAAGAAGGCGATGAAGAATACGAAAAACAACTATTTAATTTTGATAAATATACACCGCTATATAGTG
TGTTTAATATTGTGAATTCTGAAAAATTGAAACAAACAAACGGGAAGTTTAAATTTTCTAATGAAAGTAA
TATTGAATATCCTAAAACTGAAAACATTCAATATTCAAGTGGAAATTATACAACATTAATGAAAGATATG
AGTCATGATTTAGAGCACAAATTAAGTATTAAAGAAGGTACATTTCCTTCATTATTACAATGGACGGAAA
GTCTATGGCAATATGTACCTAGTTCGACAAATAAAAACCAATTAATTGATATTTCTCTTTATGATCATAG
TCGTATTACATGTGCCATCGCCAGTTGTATATTTGATTATTTAAATGAAAATAACATACATAATTACAAA
GATGAATTGTTCTCAAAGTATGAAAATACCAAATCATTTTATCAAAAAGAAGCTTTTTTACTACTTAGTA
TGGATATGAGTGGTATTCAAGATTTTATTTACAATATAAGCGGTTCTAAAGCATTAAAGAGTCTAAGATC
TCGTAGTTTTTATTTAGAACTCATGCTTGAAGTAATCGTTGATCAATTATTAGAAAGATTAGAATTAGCA
CGAGCAAATCTTTTGTATACAGGTGGTGGCCATGCTTATTTATTAGTGTCTAATACTGATAAAGTGAAGA
AAAAAATAACTCAATTTAATAATGAATTAAAAAAATGGTTTATGTCAGAATTTACTACAGATCTTTCATT
ATCAATGGCTTTTGAAAAATGTAGTGGCGATGATTTAATGAATACAAGTGGTAATTATAGAACTATTTGG
CGTAATGTTAGCAGCAAACTTTCTGATATTAAAGCGCATAAATATTCCGCGGAAGATATATTAAAATTAA
ATCATTTTCATTCGTATGGAGATCGGGAATGTAAAGAATGTTTAAGAAGTGACATAGATATTAATGATGA
TGGACTATGTAGTATATGTGAAGGAATTATTAATATATCAAATGATTTAAGAGATAAATCATTCTTTGTA
CTGTCAGAAACTGGAAAATTAAAAATGCCATTCAATAAATTTATATCGGTTATTGATTATGAAGAGGCAG
AAATGTTAGTACAAAATAATAATCAAGTTCGTATTTACAGTAAAAATAAACCATATATAGGCATAGGAAT
ATCAACAAATTTATGGATGTGTGATTACGACTATGCTAGTCAAAATCAAGATATGAGAGAAAAAGGTATT
GGAAGTTATGTAGATAGAGAAGAAGGGGTTAAGCGTTTAGGCGTGGTACGTGCCGATATAGATAATCTCG
GTGCTACATTTATATCTGGAATTCCAGAAAAATATAATTCAATTTCAAGAACAGCTACATTGTCTCGTCA
ATTATCATTATTTTTTAAATACGAATTAAATCATTTATTAGAAAATTATCAAATTACTGCTATATATTCA
GGCGGTGACGATTTATTTTTAATCGGTGCATGGGATGACATTATAGAAGCAAGCATTTATATAAATGACA
AATTTAAAGAGTTTACTCTTGATAAACTAACATTGTCTGCCGGGGTTGGAATGTTTAGTGGTAAGTACCC
AGTTTCTAAAATGGCTTTTGAGACAGGACGACTTGAAGAAGCGGCTAAGACTGGTGAAAAAAATCAGATA
TCTCTTTGGTTACAAGAAAAAGTATATAACTGGGATGAGTTTAAAAAGAATATCTTAGAAGAAAAACTTC
TCGTTTTACAACAGGGGTTTTCTCAAACAGATGAACACGGGAAAGCCTTCATTTATAAAATGCTCGCTTT
ACTGAGAAATAATGAAGCTATTAATATTGCTCGTTTAGCTTACTTATTAGCAAGAAGCAAGATGAATGAG
GATTTTACGTCTAAAATTTTTAATTGGGCTCAAAACGACAAAGATAAAAATCAATTAATTACAGCGTTAG
AGTATTATATTTATCAAATAAGGGAGGCTGATTGAGTATGCATCACCATCACCATCACGCTAGCATATTA
GCTAAAACTAAAAGTGGTAAAACGATAGATTTGACTTTTGCACATGAGGTCGTAAAAAGTAATGTAAAAA
ATGTTAAAGATAGAAAAGGCAAAGAAAAACAAGTTTTATTTAACGGGCTTACAACAAGCAAGTTAAGAAA
TTTAATGGAGCAGGTAAATAGACTTTATACTATTGCATTTAATTCGAATGAGGATCAATTGAATGAAGAA
TTCATTGATGAATTAGAATATTTAAAAATTAAATTTTATTATGAAGCAGGACGAGAAAAAAGCGTTGATG
AATTTTTAAAAAAAACATTGATGTTTCCAATTATTGATAGAGTGATAAAAAAAGAATCAAAAAAATTTTT
CTTAGATTATTGTAAATACTTTGAAGCTTTAGTTGCATACGCTAAATATTATCAAAAGGAGGATTAATAT
GTATTCAAAAATTAAAATTTCAGGAACAATTGAAGTAGTTACTGGTTTACACATCGGCGGAGGCGGTGAA
TCTAGTATGATTGGAGCAATTGATTCTCCTGTAGTTAGAGATTTGCAAACCAAATTACCTATCATACCTG
GCAGTTCAATCAAAGGAAAAATGAGAAATTTATTAGCAAAACATTTTGGCTTGAAAATGAAACAAGAGAG
TCATAACCAAGATGATGAACGTGTATTAAGATTATTTGGCTCAAGTGAAAAAGGAAATATCCAAAGAGCT
CGTCTACAAATTTCTGATGCATTCTTTTCTGAAAAGACAAAAGAGCATTTTGCGCAAAATGATATTGCCT
ATACAGAAACGAAATTTGAGAATACAATTAATCGTTTAACTGCAGTTGCAAACCCAAGACAAATTGAAAG
AGTAACAAGAGGATCTGAGTTTGACTTTGTATTTATTTACAATGTCGATGAAGAGTCGCAAGTTGAGGAT
GATTTTGAGAATATTGAAAAAGCGATTCACTTATTAGAGAATGACTATCTTGGTGGCGGCGGAACTAGAG
GTAACGGACGTATTCAATTTAAAGATACAAATATCGAGACAGTTGTTGGAGAATACGATAGTACAAATCT
TAAAATTAAGTAGGTGAATGACATTGGCAACAAAAGTATTTAAACTTTCTTTTAAGACTCCTGTTCATTT
TGGAAAAAAACGGTTGTCAGATGGTGAAATGACAATCACTGCTGATACTTTGTTTAGTGCTTTATTTATT
GAAACACTTCAATTGGGTAAAGATACCGATTGGTTATTAAATGATTTAATCATTAGTGATACATTTCCTT
ATGAGAATGAGCTTTATTATCTTCCTAAACCTTTGATAAAAATTGACTCTAAAGAAGAAGATAACCATAA
AGCATTTAAAAAGTTAAAATATGTTCCGGTTCATCACTATAATCAATATTTAAATGGAGAGTTAAGCGCT
GAAGATGCGACAGATTTAAATGATATTTTTAATATTGGGTATTTTTCTCTACAAACAAAGGTTTCATTAA
TAGCACAAGAAACTGATTCAAGTGCTGATAGTGAACCTTATTCAGTGGGAACATTTACTTTTGAACCTGA
AGCGGGTTTATATTTTATTGCAAAAGGATCAGAAGAAACGCTTGACCATTTAAATAATATTATGACTGCA
TTACAGTATTCAGGTTTAGGTGGTAAACGTAATGCAGGATACGGACAATTTGAATATGAAATAATAAATA
ATCAACAACTATCTAAGTTACTGAATCAAAATGGAAAACATTCTATTCTTTTATCAACGGCAATGGCTAA
AAAAGAAGAGATAGAGAGTGCTTTAAAAGAGGCGAGATACATTTTAACTAAACGTTCTGGTTTCGTACAA
TCAACGAATTATTCTGAAATGCTAGTTAAAAAAAGTGATTTCTATAGCTTTTCTTCGGGTTCAGTTTTTA
AAAATATCTTTAATGGTGATATTTTTAATGTTGGCCATAATGGTAAACACCCAGTCTATCGCTATGCAAA
ACCTTTATGGTTGGAGGTATAAGTATGACAATAAAAAATTATGAAGTCGTTATTAAAACTTTAGGTCCAA
TTCATATTGGTAGTGGTCAAGTTATGAAGAAGCAAGATTACATTTATGACTTTTATAATTCTAAAGTTTA
TATGATTAATGGAAATAAACTAGTTAAATTTTTAAAAAGAAAAAATTTACTTTATACATATCAAAACTTT
TTGAGGTACCCACCAAAAAATCCAAGAGAAAATGGACTTAAAGACTATTTAGACGCTCAAAATGTTAAGC
AAAGTGAATGGGAAGCATTTGTGAGTTATTCTGAAAAGGTCAATCAAGGTAAGAAATATGGTAACACACG
TCCTAAACCGCTAAATGATTTACACTTAATGGTAAGAGACGGTCAAAATAAAGTGTATCTTCCAGGTAGT
TCAATCAAAGGTGCTATCAAAACAACTCTCGTGTCAAAATATAATAATGAAAAAAACAAAGACATTTATA
GCAAAATTAAAGTCAGCGATTCAAAACCTATTGATGAAAGTAATTTAGCGATTTATCAAAAAATAGACAT
TAATAAAAGTGAAAAATCAATGCCTTTATATAGAGAGTGCATAGATGTAAATACCGAAATAAAATTTAAG
TTAACAATTGAAGATGAAATTTATTCTATTAATGAAATTGAACAAAGTATCCAAGATTTTTACAAAAACT
ATTATGATAAATGGTTAGTCGGATTCAAAGAAACAAAAGGTGGAAGACGATTTGCATTAGAGGGCGGTAT
ACCAGATGTCCTAAATCAGAATATTTTGTTCTTAGGTGCTGGGACAGGATTTGTTAGTAAAACAACACAC
TATCAATTAAAAAATCGAAAACAAGCTAAACAAGATTCTTTTGAGATTTTAACTAAAAAATTCCGAGGAA
CTTATGGGAAAATGAAGGAAATACCTTCTAACGTACCAGTTGCTTTAAAAGGAACAACTAATCAAAGTCG
TCATACTTCATATCAGCAAGGAATGTGTAAAGTGAGTTTTCAAGAGTTAAATAATGAGGTGCTATAATGA
AAATATTATTTAGTCCAATAGGTAATTCAGATCCATGGAGAAATGATAGAGATGGTGCGATGCTTCATAT
CGTGCGTCATTATAATTTAGATAAGGTTGTATTATATTTTACTAGAACTATTTGGGAAGGAAATGAAAAT
AGAAAAGGCCATAAAATTTACGAATGGGAAAAAATTATCCAAACTGTTTCTCCAAATACTGAAGTAGAAA
TCATTATTGAAAATGTAGACAATGCTCAAGATTATGATGTCTTCAAGGAGAAATTTCATAAGTATTTAAA
AATAATTGAAGATAGCTATGAAGATTGTGAAATAATTTTGAATGTCACTAGTGGTACACCCCAAATGGAA
TCAACATTATGTTTAGAATATATCGTCTATCCTGAAAATAAGAAGTGTGTACAAGTGAGCACGCCAACTA
AGGATAGTAATGCAGGTATCGAATATTCAAATCCTAAAGATAAAGTAGAAGAATTTGAAATAGTCAATGA
AGTAGAAAAGAAATCTGAAAAACGTTGTAAAGAAATAAACATTTTAAGCTTTAGAGAAGCAATGATTAGA
TCTCAAATTCTCGGTTTAATAGATAATTATGATTATGAAGGTGCTCTTAATTTAGTAAGTAATCAAAAAT
CTTTTCGCAATGGGAAATTATTAAGAAAAAAACTACTATCATTAACAAAACAAATTAAAACACATGAAGT
TTTTCCAGAAATTAATGAGAAGTACAGAGATGATGCTTTAAAAAAATCACTATTTCATTATTTACTGTTA
AATATGAGATATAATCGTCTTGATGTAGCTGAAACGTTAATTAGAGTAAAATCTATTGCTGAGTTTATAC
TTAAAACATACATTGAGATTCATTGGCCTACTTTAATAATTGAAAAAGATGGTAAACCTTATCTAAATGA
TGAAGATAATTTATCTTTTGTTTATAAATATAATCTGTTATTAGAAAAAAGAAAACAAAATTTTGATGTT
TCAAGAATTTTGGGACTTCCTGCATTCATTGATATACTCACAATTTTAGAACCTAATTCTCAACTATTAA
AAGAAGTCAATGCAGTAAACGATATAAATGGTTTAAGAAATTCCATAGCCCATAATTTAGATACATTAAA
TTTGGATAAAAATAAAAATTATAAGAAAATAATGTTATCTGTTGAAGCGATAAAGAATATGTTACACATC
TCATTTCCTGAGATAGAGGAAGAAGACTATAATTATTTTGAAGAAAAAAATAAGGAATTTAAAGAGCTAT
TATGATAAATAAAATTACAGTAGAGTTAGACTTGCCAGAAAGTATTCGGTTTCAATATTTAGGAAGTGTT
TTACATGGTGTGTTAATGGATTATCTATCTGATGATATTGCTGACCAATTACATCATGAATTTGCTTATA
GCCCATTGAAACAAAGAATATATCATAAAAATAAAAAAATCATTTGGGAAATTGTATGTATGTCAGATAA
TTTATTTAAAGAGGTTGTTAAACTATTTAGTTCTAAAAATAGTTTGCTTTTGAAATATTATCAAACAAAT
ATTGACATTCAATCATTTCAAATTGAGAAGATAAATGTTCAGAACATGATGAACCAACTGTTACAAGTAG
AAGATCTAAGTCGTTATGTACGTCTTAATATACAAACACCTATGTCTTTTAAATATCAGAACAGTTACAT
GATTTTTCCTGATGTTAAACGTTTTTTTAGAAGTATTATGATACAATTTGACGCGTTTTTTGAAGAATAT
AGAATGTACGACAAAGAAACATTAAATTTTCTAGAAAAGAATGTTAATATTGTTGACTACAAATTGAAAA
GTACACGTTTTAACTTGGAAAAAGTTAAAATTCCTTCATTTACAGGAGAAATAGTATTTAAAATTAAAGG
ACCCTTACCTTTTCTACAGTTAACTCATTTTTTATTAAAGTTTGGCGAATTTTCAGGTTCAGGTATAAAA
ACAAGCTTAGGTATGGGAAAATATAGTATAATTTAATTAAGACAAAGGAAGCTGAGTTGGCTGCTGCCAC
CGCTGAGCAATAACTAGCATAACCCCTTGGGGCCTCTAAACGGGTCTTGAGGGGTTTTTTGCTGAAAGGA
GGAACTATATCCGGATCRNSRTRWARDCCACAACGGTTTCCCTCTAGAAGTGATGGCATTTGTTAAAGTA
TCRVRSCAGCAGCCAACTCAGCTTCCTTTGTCTTAATTAAATTATACTATATTTTCCCRVCTRRWARDGG
AAAATATAGTATAATTTAATTAAGACAAAGGAAGCTGAGTTGGCTGCTGRVRSGATACTTTAACAAATGC
CATCACTTCTAGAGGGAAACCGTTGTGGSCRNSRTWDCCACAACGGTTTCCCTCTAGAAGTGATGGCATT
TGTTAAAGTATCSCRNSRTRVCAGCAGCCAACTCAGCTTCCTTTGTCTTAATTAAATTATACTATATTTT
CCSCRVCTRWDGGAAAATATAGTATAATTTAATTAAGACAAAGGAAGCTGAGTTGGCTGCTGSCRVCTRR
VGATACTTTAACAAATGCCATCACTTCTAGAGGGAAACCGTTGTGG
Features (pLannotate 1.2.2; 20 found; start..end, strand, type, name):
     12..467     +  rep_origin     f1 ori (sequence partly withheld): f1 bacteriophage origin of replication; arrow indicates direction of (+) strand synthesis
    494..598     +  promoter       AmpR promoter: bla
    599..1459    +  CDS            AmpR: β-lactamase; bla; confers resistance to ampicillin, carbenicillin, and related antibiotics
   1630..2218    +  rep_origin     ori: high-copy-number ColE1/pMB1/pBR322/pUC origin of replication
   2404..2546    -  misc_feature   bom: basis of mobility region from pBR322
   2648..2839    -  CDS            rop: Rop protein, which maintains plasmids at low copy number; rop
   2856..3236    +  CDS            YPB1_ECOLX: Protein predicted: Swiss-Prot protein existence level 4. From Escherichia coli.
   3348..3366    +  promoter       T7 promoter: promoter for bacteriophage T7 RNA polymerase
   4963..7233    +  CDS            cas10: CAS10_ENTI1 - Also known as csm1. Experimental evidence at protein level: Swiss-Prot protein existence level 1. When associated with the ternary Csm effector complex (the crRNA, Cas proteins and a cognate target ssRNA) synthesizes cyclic oligoadenylates (cOA) from ATP, producing (mostly) cyclic hexaadenylate (cA6). cA6 synthesis occurs in the Csm effector complex and requires cognate target RNA and ATP; other NTPs are not incorporated. cOAs are second messengers that induce an antiviral state important for defense against invading nucleic acids. From Enterococcus italicus (strain DSM 15952 / C
   7242..7259    +  CDS            7xHis (fragment): 6xHis affinity tag
   7269..7685    +  CDS            csm2: CSM2_ENTI1 - Experimental evidence at protein level: Swiss-Prot protein existence level 1. This subunit may be involved in monitoring complementarity of crRNA and target RNA. From Enterococcus italicus (strain DSM 15952 / CCUG 50447 / LMG 22039 / TP 1.5).
   7690..8331    +  CDS            csm3: CSM3_ENTI1 - Experimental evidence at protein level: Swiss-Prot protein existence level 1. This subunit has the target ssRNA endonuclease activity; it cleaves multiple sites in the target RNA at 6 nucleotide intervals. From Enterococcus italicus (strain DSM 15952 / CCUG 50447 / LMG 22039 / TP 1.5).
   8345..9247    +  CDS            csm4: CSM4_ENTI1 - Experimental evidence at protein level: Swiss-Prot protein existence level 1. The subunit probably binds to the 5' handle of the crRNA, helping in discrimination between self- and non-self. From Enterococcus italicus (strain DSM 15952 / CCUG 50447 / LMG 22039 / TP 1.5).
  10278..11543   +  CDS            csm6: CSM6_ENTI1 - Experimental evidence at protein level: Swiss-Prot protein existence level 1. A single-strand-specific endoribonuclease (ssRNase) (PubMed:28722012). Activity is stimulated by cyclic oligoadenylates (cOA); maximal stimulation is seen with cyclic hexaadenylate (cA6) (PubMed:28722012). From Enterococcus italicus (strain DSM 15952 / CCUG 50447 / LMG 22039 / TP 1.5).
  12285..12317   +  CDS            SET1 (fragment): solubility-enhancement tag derived from T7 phage gene 10B
  12325..12372   +  terminator     T7 terminator: transcription terminator for bacteriophage T7 RNA polymerase
  12458..12480   -  CDS            SET1 (fragment): solubility-enhancement tag derived from T7 phage gene 10B
  12548..12570   +  CDS            SET1 (fragment): solubility-enhancement tag derived from T7 phage gene 10B
  12683..12705   -  CDS            SET1 (fragment): solubility-enhancement tag derived from T7 phage gene 10B
  12771..12793   +  CDS            SET1 (fragment): solubility-enhancement tag derived from T7 phage gene 10B
