>Addgene plasmid #70038 | pPS22 (pET23a-Cas10/Csm/csm2H6N) | addgene full sequence | sequence record 220331 | Addgene NGS Result
TGGCGAATGGG
[124 nt withheld, positions 12-135]
C
[91 nt withheld, positions 137-227]
A
[49 nt withheld, positions 229-277]
CCTTTGACGTTGGAGTCCACGTTCTTT
[37 nt withheld, positions 305-341]
ACCCTATCTCGGTCTATTCTTTTGATTTATAAGGGATTTTGCCGATTTCGGCCTATTGGTTAAAAAATGA
GCTGATTTAACAAAAATTTAACGCGAATTTTAACAAAATATTAACGCTTACAATTTAGGTGGCACTTTTC
GGGGAAATGTGCGCGGAACCCCTATTTGTTTATTTTTCTAAATACATTCAAATATGTATCCGCTCATGAG
ACAATAACCCTGATAAATGCTTCAATAATATTGAAAAAGGAAGAGTATGAGTATTCAACATTTCCGTGTC
GCCCTTATTCCCTTTTTTGCGGCATTTTGCCTTCCTGTTTTTGCTCACCCAGAAACGCTGGTGAAAGTAA
AAGATGCTGAAGATCAGTTGGGTGCACGAGTGGGTTACATCGAACTGGATCTCAACAGCGGTAAGATCCT
TGAGAGTTTTCGCCCCGAAGAACGTTTTCCAATGATGAGCACTTTTAAAGTTCTGCTATGTGGCGCGGTA
TTATCCCGTATTGACGCCGGGCAAGAGCAACTCGGTCGCCGCATACACTATTCTCAGAATGACTTGGTTG
AGTACTCACCAGTCACAGAAAAGCATCTTACGGATGGCATGACAGTAAGAGAATTATGCAGTGCTGCCAT
AACCATGAGTGATAACACTGCGGCCAACTTACTTCTGACAACGATCGGAGGACCGAAGGAGCTAACCGCT
TTTTTGCACAACATGGGGGATCATGTAACTCGCCTTGATCGTTGGGAACCGGAGCTGAATGAAGCCATAC
CAAACGACGAGCGTGACACCACGATGCCTGCAGCAATGGCAACAACGTTGCGCAAACTATTAACTGGCGA
ACTACTTACTCTAGCTTCCCGGCAACAATTAATAGACTGGATGGAGGCGGATAAAGTTGCAGGACCACTT
CTGCGCTCGGCCCTTCCGGCTGGCTGGTTTATTGCTGATAAATCTGGAGCCGGTGAGCGTGGGTCTCGCG
GTATCATTGCAGCACTGGGGCCAGATGGTAAGCCCTCCCGTATCGTAGTTATCTACACGACGGGGAGTCA
GGCAACTATGGATGAACGAAATAGACAGATCGCTGAGATAGGTGCCTCACTGATTAAGCATTGGTAACTG
TCAGACCAAGTTTACTCATATATACTTTAGATTGATTTAAAACTTCATTTTTAATTTAAAAGGATCTAGG
TGAAGATCCTTTTTGATAATCTCATGACCAAAATCCCTTAACGTGAGTTTTCGTTCCACTGAGCGTCAGA
CCCCGTAGAAAAGATCAAAGGATCTTCTTGAGATCCTTTTTTTCTGCGCGTAATCTGCTGCTTGCAAACA
AAAAAACCACCGCTACCAGCGGTGGTTTGTTTGCCGGATCAAGAGCTACCAACTCTTTTTCCGAAGGTAA
CTGGCTTCAGCAGAGCGCAGATACCAAATACTGTCCTTCTAGTGTAGCCGTAGTTAGGCCACCACTTCAA
GAACTCTGTAGCACCGCCTACATACCTCGCTCTGCTAATCCTGTTACCAGTGGCTGCTGCCAGTGGCGAT
AAGTCGTGTCTTACCGGGTTGGACTCAAGACGATAGTTACCGGATAAGGCGCAGCGGTCGGGCTGAACGG
GGGGTTCGTGCACACAGCCCAGCTTGGAGCGAACGACCTACACCGAACTGAGATACCTACAGCGTGAGCT
ATGAGAAAGCGCCACGCTTCCCGAAGGGAGAAAGGCGGACAGGTATCCGGTAAGCGGCAGGGTCGGAACA
GGAGAGCGCACGAGGGAGCTTCCAGGGGGAAACGCCTGGTATCTTTATAGTCCTGTCGGGTTTCGCCACC
TCTGACTTGAGCGTCGATTTTTGTGATGCTCGTCAGGGGGGCGGAGCCTATGGAAAAACGCCAGCAACGC
GGCCTTTTTACGGTTCCTGGCCTTTTGCTGGCCTTTTGCTCACATGTTCTTTCCTGCGTTATCCCCTGAT
TCTGTGGATAACCGTATTACCGCCTTTGAGTGAGCTGATACCGCTCGCCGCAGCCGAACGACCGAGCGCA
GCGAGTCAGTGAGCGAGGAAGCGGAAGAGCGCCTGATGCGGTATTTTCTCCTTACGCATCTGTGCGGTAT
TTCACACCGCAATGGTGCACTCTCAGTACAATCTGCTCTGATGCCGCATAGTTAAGCCAGTATACACTCC
GCTATCGCTACGTGACTGGGTCATGGCTGCGCCCCGACACCCGCCAACACCCGCTGACGCGCCCTGACGG
GCTTGTCTGCTCCCGGCATCCGCTTACAGACAAGCTGTGACCGTCTCCGGGAGCTGCATGTGTCAGAGGT
TTTCACCGTCATCACCGAAACGCGCGAGGCAGCTGCGGTAAAGCTCATCAGCGTGGTCGTGAAGCGATTC
ACAGATGTCTGCCTGTTCATCCGCGTCCAGCTCGTTGAGTTTCTCCAGAAGCGTTAATGTCTGGCTTCTG
ATAAAGCGGGCCATGTTAAGGGCGGTTTTTTCCTGTTTGGTCACTGATGCCTCCGTGTAAGGGGGATTTC
TGTTCATGGGGGTAATGATACCGATGAAACGAGAGAGGATGCTCACGATACGGGTTACTGATGATGAACA
TGCCCGGTTACTGGAACGTTGTGAGGGTAAACAACTGGCGGTATGGATGCGGCGGGACCAGAGAAAAATC
ACTCAGGGTCAATGCCAGCGCTTCGTTAATACAGATGTAGGTGTTCCACAGGGTAGCCAGCAGCATCCTG
CGATGCAGATCCGGAACATAATGGTGCAGGGCGCTGACTTCCGCGTTTCCAGACTTTACGAAACACGGAA
ACCGAAGACCATTCATGTTGTTGCTCAGGTCGCAGACGTTTTGCAGCAGCAGTCGCTTCACGTTCGCTCG
CGTATCGGTGATTCATTCTGCTAACCAGTAAGGCAACCCCGCCAGCCTAGCCGGGTCCTCAACGACAGGA
GCACGATCATGCGCACCCGTGGCCAGGACCCAACGCTGCCCGAGATCTCGATCCCGCGAAATTAATACGA
CTCACTATAGGGAGACCACAACGGTTTCCCTCTAGAAGTGATGGCATTTGTTAAAGTATCGGATCGATAC
CCACCCCGAAGAAAAGGGGACGAGAACACGTATGCCGAAGTATATAAATCATCAGTACAAAGGATCGATA
CCCACCCCGAAGAAAAGGGGACGAGAACTAGTAATAATTGTCATTTGCATACGTTACATCGATGATCGAT
ACCCACCCCGAAGAAAAGGGGACGAGAACTAGTACGGTCGTGAACATTTTTTCTTGATTCTCTGATCGAT
AGCCACCCCGAAGAAAAGGGGGCAGAGTGTAAATCTAACAACACTCTAAAAAATTGTAGATTTTGAATAA
AATACGCATTGATTAATTTCTAGGGGATGGAAAAATGAAAGATGTTATTTATGTAGAAAATCATTACTTT
GTTACTGCGAAGGAAAATAGCATTAAATTTAGAAATGTCATAGATAAAAGTGAAAAATTTTATTTGTTTG
AAGAAATTGAAGCTATTATTTTTGATCATTATAAAAGCTATTTTTCACATAAATTGGTAATTAAATGTAT
AGAGAATGATATTGCGATTATATTTTGTGACAAAAAGCATTCTCCAGTTACACAGCTCATTTCTTCATAT
GGCATGGTTAATCGTCTTAAAAGAATTCAAAGTCAATTTCAGTTATCGGGAAGAACAAAAGATAGAATTT
GGAAAAAGATTGTTATAAATAAAATTTTTAACCAAACACGATGTCTTGAAAATAATTTACATAATGAAAA
TGTTAAGCTGATGTTAGGTTTTGCAAAAGAAGTGAGTTCAGGAGACAAAAGTAATAAAGAAGCACATGCT
ACTCGTATTTATTTTAAAGATTTATTTGGCAAACAATTTAAACGTGGACGCTATAATGATGTTATCAATT
CAGGATTGAATTATGGTTATTCAATTCTCAGATCTTTTATCAACAAAGAGTTAGCTATTCATGGATTTGA
AATGAGCCTAGGTATTAAACATCAGTCAAAAGAAAATCCATTTAATTTAGCAGATGATATCATTGAAGTT
TTTCGTCCTTTTGTAGATAATATAGTGTACGAGATAGTTTTTAAGAAAAATATTGATACATTTGATATAA
ACGAAAAGAAATTATTATTAAATGTTTTGTATGAAAGGTGCATTATAGATAAAAAAGTAGTGCGATTACT
TGATAGTGTGAAGATAGTTATTCAATCGCTAATTAGATGTTATGAAGAAAATACACCTACTTATTTATTA
CTACCTAAGATGATAGAGGTGGGAAACTAATGTATTTGTTAGTTAGTTTTGATTTACCTCGAGATACTAA
ACTAGAACGTCGAATTGCTAGTAAATATCGTCTTAGATTAATAGAACTTGGATTTAGTATGAAGCAATTT
AGTTTATACGAGAGATATGTCAGTAATGTTCAAAAGAAAGATAAAATCTTAGAAATATTAAAGCAGGAAA
TACCTGATACTGGAAGTATTACCTTATACATATTGCCTGATGAAGTGAATAGTAATCAGATTACTATATT
AGGAAAAGAAGTAAAGCTTGCTGTCAACAAAGAACCAAAACTAATCTTTATATAAATGGAGGTTAAAATG
AATAAAAAAAATATATTAATGTATGGCTCTTTATTACATGATATAGGGAAAATTATATATCGAAGTGGTG
ATCATACATTTTCAAGAGGTACGCATTCAAAATTAGGTCATCAATTTTTGTCCCAATTTTCAGAATTTAA
AGACAACGAAGTGCTTGATAACGTTGCTTATCATCATTACAAAGAACTCGCAAAAGCTAATTTAGATAAT
GATAATACAGCTTATATTACCTATATTGCGGATAATATTGCGAGTGGTATTGATAGAAGAGATATTATAG
AAGAAGGCGATGAAGAATACGAAAAACAACTATTTAATTTTGATAAATATACACCGCTATATAGTGTGTT
TAATATTGTGAATTCTGAAAAATTGAAACAAACAAACGGGAAGTTTAAATTTTCTAATGAAAGTAATATT
GAATATCCTAAAACTGAAAACATTCAATATTCAAGTGGAAATTATACAACATTAATGAAAGATATGAGTC
ATGATTTAGAGCACAAATTAAGTATTAAAGAAGGTACATTTCCTTCATTATTACAATGGACGGAAAGTCT
ATGGCAATATGTACCTAGTTCGACAAATAAAAACCAATTAATTGATATTTCTCTTTATGATCATAGTCGT
ATTACATGTGCCATCGCCAGTTGTATATTTGATTATTTAAATGAAAATAACATACATAATTACAAAGATG
AATTGTTCTCAAAGTATGAAAATACCAAATCATTTTATCAAAAAGAAGCTTTTTTACTACTTAGTATGGA
TATGAGTGGTATTCAAGATTTTATTTACAATATAAGCGGTTCTAAAGCATTAAAGAGTCTAAGATCTCGT
AGTTTTTATTTAGAACTCATGCTTGAAGTAATCGTTGATCAATTATTAGAAAGATTAGAATTAGCACGAG
CAAATCTTTTGTATACAGGTGGTGGCCATGCTTATTTATTAGTGTCTAATACTGATAAAGTGAAGAAAAA
AATAACTCAATTTAATAATGAATTAAAAAAATGGTTTATGTCAGAATTTACTACAGATCTTTCATTATCA
ATGGCTTTTGAAAAATGTAGTGGCGATGATTTAATGAATACAAGTGGTAATTATAGAACTATTTGGCGTA
ATGTTAGCAGCAAACTTTCTGATATTAAAGCGCATAAATATTCCGCGGAAGATATATTAAAATTAAATCA
TTTTCATTCGTATGGAGATCGGGAATGTAAAGAATGTTTAAGAAGTGACATAGATATTAATGATGATGGA
CTATGTAGTATATGTGAAGGAATTATTAATATATCAAATGATTTAAGAGATAAATCATTCTTTGTACTGT
CAGAAACTGGAAAATTAAAAATGCCATTCAATAAATTTATATCGGTTATTGATTATGAAGAGGCAGAAAT
GTTAGTACAAAATAATAATCAAGTTCGTATTTACAGTAAAAATAAACCATATATAGGCATAGGAATATCA
ACAAATTTATGGATGTGTGATTACGACTATGCTAGTCAAAATCAAGATATGAGAGAAAAAGGTATTGGAA
GTTATGTAGATAGAGAAGAAGGGGTTAAGCGTTTAGGCGTGGTACGTGCCGATATAGATAATCTCGGTGC
TACATTTATATCTGGAATTCCAGAAAAATATAATTCAATTTCAAGAACAGCTACATTGTCTCGTCAATTA
TCATTATTTTTTAAATACGAATTAAATCATTTATTAGAAAATTATCAAATTACTGCTATATATTCAGGCG
GTGACGATTTATTTTTAATCGGTGCATGGGATGACATTATAGAAGCAAGCATTTATATAAATGACAAATT
TAAAGAGTTTACTCTTGATAAACTAACATTGTCTGCCGGGGTTGGAATGTTTAGTGGTAAGTACCCAGTT
TCTAAAATGGCTTTTGAGACAGGACGACTTGAAGAAGCGGCTAAGACTGGTGAAAAAAATCAGATATCTC
TTTGGTTACAAGAAAAAGTATATAACTGGGATGAGTTTAAAAAGAATATCTTAGAAGAAAAACTTCTCGT
TTTACAACAGGGGTTTTCTCAAACAGATGAACACGGGAAAGCCTTCATTTATAAAATGCTCGCTTTACTG
AGAAATAATGAAGCTATTAATATTGCTCGTTTAGCTTACTTATTAGCAAGAAGCAAGATGAATGAGGATT
TTACGTCTAAAATTTTTAATTGGGCTCAAAACGACAAAGATAAAAATCAATTAATTACAGCGTTAGAGTA
TTATATTTATCAAATAAGGGAGGCTGATTGAGTATGCATCACCATCACCATCACGCTAGCATATTAGCTA
AAACTAAAAGTGGTAAAACGATAGATTTGACTTTTGCACATGAGGTCGTAAAAAGTAATGTAAAAAATGT
TAAAGATAGAAAAGGCAAAGAAAAACAAGTTTTATTTAACGGGCTTACAACAAGCAAGTTAAGAAATTTA
ATGGAGCAGGTAAATAGACTTTATACTATTGCATTTAATTCGAATGAGGATCAATTGAATGAAGAATTCA
TTGATGAATTAGAATATTTAAAAATTAAATTTTATTATGAAGCAGGACGAGAAAAAAGCGTTGATGAATT
TTTAAAAAAAACATTGATGTTTCCAATTATTGATAGAGTGATAAAAAAAGAATCAAAAAAATTTTTCTTA
GATTATTGTAAATACTTTGAAGCTTTAGTTGCATACGCTAAATATTATCAAAAGGAGGATTAATATGTAT
TCAAAAATTAAAATTTCAGGAACAATTGAAGTAGTTACTGGTTTACACATCGGCGGAGGCGGTGAATCTA
GTATGATTGGAGCAATTGATTCTCCTGTAGTTAGAGATTTGCAAACCAAATTACCTATCATACCTGGCAG
TTCAATCAAAGGAAAAATGAGAAATTTATTAGCAAAACATTTTGGCTTGAAAATGAAACAAGAGAGTCAT
AACCAAGATGATGAACGTGTATTAAGATTATTTGGCTCAAGTGAAAAAGGAAATATCCAAAGAGCTCGTC
TACAAATTTCTGATGCATTCTTTTCTGAAAAGACAAAAGAGCATTTTGCGCAAAATGATATTGCCTATAC
AGAAACGAAATTTGAGAATACAATTAATCGTTTAACTGCAGTTGCAAACCCAAGACAAATTGAAAGAGTA
ACAAGAGGATCTGAGTTTGACTTTGTATTTATTTACAATGTCGATGAAGAGTCGCAAGTTGAGGATGATT
TTGAGAATATTGAAAAAGCGATTCACTTATTAGAGAATGACTATCTTGGTGGCGGCGGAACTAGAGGTAA
CGGACGTATTCAATTTAAAGATACAAATATCGAGACAGTTGTTGGAGAATACGATAGTACAAATCTTAAA
ATTAAGTAGGTGAATGACATTGGCAACAAAAGTATTTAAACTTTCTTTTAAGACTCCTGTTCATTTTGGA
AAAAAACGGTTGTCAGATGGTGAAATGACAATCACTGCTGATACTTTGTTTAGTGCTTTATTTATTGAAA
CACTTCAATTGGGTAAAGATACCGATTGGTTATTAAATGATTTAATCATTAGTGATACATTTCCTTATGA
GAATGAGCTTTATTATCTTCCTAAACCTTTGATAAAAATTGACTCTAAAGAAGAAGATAACCATAAAGCA
TTTAAAAAGTTAAAATATGTTCCGGTTCATCACTATAATCAATATTTAAATGGAGAGTTAAGCGCTGAAG
ATGCGACAGATTTAAATGATATTTTTAATATTGGGTATTTTTCTCTACAAACAAAGGTTTCATTAATAGC
ACAAGAAACTGATTCAAGTGCTGATAGTGAACCTTATTCAGTGGGAACATTTACTTTTGAACCTGAAGCG
GGTTTATATTTTATTGCAAAAGGATCAGAAGAAACGCTTGACCATTTAAATAATATTATGACTGCATTAC
AGTATTCAGGTTTAGGTGGTAAACGTAATGCAGGATACGGACAATTTGAATATGAAATAATAAATAATCA
ACAACTATCTAAGTTACTGAATCAAAATGGAAAACATTCTATTCTTTTATCAACGGCAATGGCTAAAAAA
GAAGAGATAGAGAGTGCTTTAAAAGAGGCGAGATACATTTTAACTAAACGTTCTGGTTTCGTACAATCAA
CGAATTATTCTGAAATGCTAGTTAAAAAAAGTGATTTCTATAGCTTTTCTTCGGGTTCAGTTTTTAAAAA
TATCTTTAATGGTGATATTTTTAATGTTGGCCATAATGGTAAACACCCAGTCTATCGCTATGCAAAACCT
TTATGGTTGGAGGTATAAGTATGACAATAAAAAATTATGAAGTCGTTATTAAAACTTTAGGTCCAATTCA
TATTGGTAGTGGTCAAGTTATGAAGAAGCAAGATTACATTTATGACTTTTATAATTCTAAAGTTTATATG
ATTAATGGAAATAAACTAGTTAAATTTTTAAAAAGAAAAAATTTACTTTATACATATCAAAACTTTTTGA
GGTACCCACCAAAAAATCCAAGAGAAAATGGACTTAAAGACTATTTAGACGCTCAAAATGTTAAGCAAAG
TGAATGGGAAGCATTTGTGAGTTATTCTGAAAAGGTCAATCAAGGTAAGAAATATGGTAACACACGTCCT
AAACCGCTAAATGATTTACACTTAATGGTAAGAGACGGTCAAAATAAAGTGTATCTTCCAGGTAGTTCAA
TCAAAGGTGCTATCAAAACAACTCTCGTGTCAAAATATAATAATGAAAAAAACAAAGACATTTATAGCAA
AATTAAAGTCAGCGATTCAAAACCTATTGATGAAAGTAATTTAGCGATTTATCAAAAAATAGACATTAAT
AAAAGTGAAAAATCAATGCCTTTATATAGAGAGTGCATAGATGTAAATACCGAAATAAAATTTAAGTTAA
CAATTGAAGATGAAATTTATTCTATTAATGAAATTGAACAAAGTATCCAAGATTTTTACAAAAACTATTA
TGATAAATGGTTAGTCGGATTCAAAGAAACAAAAGGTGGAAGACGATTTGCATTAGAGGGCGGTATACCA
GATGTCCTAAATCAGAATATTTTGTTCTTAGGTGCTGGGACAGGATTTGTTAGTAAAACAACACACTATC
AATTAAAAAATCGAAAACAAGCTAAACAAGATTCTTTTGAGATTTTAACTAAAAAATTCCGAGGAACTTA
TGGGAAAATGAAGGAAATACCTTCTAACGTACCAGTTGCTTTAAAAGGAACAACTAATCAAAGTCGTCAT
ACTTCATATCAGCAAGGAATGTGTAAAGTGAGTTTTCAAGAGTTAAATAATGAGGTGCTATAATGAAAAT
ATTATTTAGTCCAATAGGTAATTCAGATCCATGGAGAAATGATAGAGATGGTGCGATGCTTCATATCGTG
CGTCATTATAATTTAGATAAGGTTGTATTATATTTTACTAGAACTATTTGGGAAGGAAATGAAAATAGAA
AAGGCCATAAAATTTACGAATGGGAAAAAATTATCCAAACTGTTTCTCCAAATACTGAAGTAGAAATCAT
TATTGAAAATGTAGACAATGCTCAAGATTATGATGTCTTCAAGGAGAAATTTCATAAGTATTTAAAAATA
ATTGAAGATAGCTATGAAGATTGTGAAATAATTTTGAATGTCACTAGTGGTACACCCCAAATGGAATCAA
CATTATGTTTAGAATATATCGTCTATCCTGAAAATAAGAAGTGTGTACAAGTGAGCACGCCAACTAAGGA
TAGTAATGCAGGTATCGAATATTCAAATCCTAAAGATAAAGTAGAAGAATTTGAAATAGTCAATGAAGTA
GAAAAGAAATCTGAAAAACGTTGTAAAGAAATAAACATTTTAAGCTTTAGAGAAGCAATGATTAGATCTC
AAATTCTCGGTTTAATAGATAATTATGATTATGAAGGTGCTCTTAATTTAGTAAGTAATCAAAAATCTTT
TCGCAATGGGAAATTATTAAGAAAAAAACTACTATCATTAACAAAACAAATTAAAACACATGAAGTTTTT
CCAGAAATTAATGAGAAGTACAGAGATGATGCTTTAAAAAAATCACTATTTCATTATTTACTGTTAAATA
TGAGATATAATCGTCTTGATGTAGCTGAAACGTTAATTAGAGTAAAATCTATTGCTGAGTTTATACTTAA
AACATACATTGAGATTCATTGGCCTACTTTAATAATTGAAAAAGATGGTAAACCTTATCTAAATGATGAA
GATAATTTATCTTTTGTTTATAAATATAATCTGTTATTAGAAAAAAGAAAACAAAATTTTGATGTTTCAA
GAATTTTGGGACTTCCTGCATTCATTGATATACTCACAATTTTAGAACCTAATTCTCAACTATTAAAAGA
AGTCAATGCAGTAAACGATATAAATGGTTTAAGAAATTCCATAGCCCATAATTTAGATACATTAAATTTG
GATAAAAATAAAAATTATAAGAAAATAATGTTATCTGTTGAAGCGATAAAGAATATGTTACACATCTCAT
TTCCTGAGATAGAGGAAGAAGACTATAATTATTTTGAAGAAAAAAATAAGGAATTTAAAGAGCTATTATG
ATAAATAAAATTACAGTAGAGTTAGACTTGCCAGAAAGTATTCGGTTTCAATATTTAGGAAGTGTTTTAC
ATGGTGTGTTAATGGATTATCTATCTGATGATATTGCTGACCAATTACATCATGAATTTGCTTATAGCCC
ATTGAAACAAAGAATATATCATAAAAATAAAAAAATCATTTGGGAAATTGTATGTATGTCAGATAATTTA
TTTAAAGAGGTTGTTAAACTATTTAGTTCTAAAAATAGTTTGCTTTTGAAATATTATCAAACAAATATTG
ACATTCAATCATTTCAAATTGAGAAGATAAATGTTCAGAACATGATGAACCAACTGTTACAAGTAGAAGA
TCTAAGTCGTTATGTACGTCTTAATATACAAACACCTATGTCTTTTAAATATCAGAACAGTTACATGATT
TTTCCTGATGTTAAACGTTTTTTTAGAAGTATTATGATACAATTTGACGCGTTTTTTGAAGAATATAGAA
TGTACGACAAAGAAACATTAAATTTTCTAGAAAAGAATGTTAATATTGTTGACTACAAATTGAAAAGTAC
ACGTTTTAACTTGGAAAAAGTTAAAATTCCTTCATTTACAGGAGAAATAGTATTTAAAATTAAAGGACCC
TTACCTTTTCTACAGTTAACTCATTTTTTATTAAAGTTTGGCGAATTTTCAGGTTCAGGTATAAAAACAA
GCTTAGGTATGGGAAAATATAGTATAATTTAATTAAGACAAAGGAAGCTGAGTTGGCTGCTGCCACCGCT
GAGCAATAACTAGCATAACCCCTTGGGGCCTCTAAACGGGTCTTGAGGGGTTTTTTGCTGAAAGGAGGAA
CTATATCCGGAT
Features (pLannotate 1.2.2; 16 found; start..end, strand, type, name):
     12..440     +  rep_origin     f1 ori (sequence partly withheld): f1 bacteriophage origin of replication; arrow indicates direction of (+) strand synthesis
    493..597     +  promoter       AmpR promoter: bla
    598..1458    +  CDS            AmpR: β-lactamase; bla; confers resistance to ampicillin, carbenicillin, and related antibiotics
   1629..2217    +  rep_origin     ori: high-copy-number ColE1/pMB1/pBR322/pUC origin of replication
   2403..2542    -  misc_feature   bom: basis of mobility region from pBR322
   2644..2835    -  CDS            rop: Rop protein, which maintains plasmids at low copy number; rop
   2852..3232    +  CDS            YPB1_ECOLX: Protein predicted: Swiss-Prot protein existence level 4. From Escherichia coli.
   3344..3362    +  promoter       T7 promoter: promoter for bacteriophage T7 RNA polymerase
   4959..7229    +  CDS            cas10: CAS10_ENTI1 - Also known as csm1. Experimental evidence at protein level: Swiss-Prot protein existence level 1. When associated with the ternary Csm effector complex (the crRNA, Cas proteins and a cognate target ssRNA) synthesizes cyclic oligoadenylates (cOA) from ATP, producing (mostly) cyclic hexaadenylate (cA6). cA6 synthesis occurs in the Csm effector complex and requires cognate target RNA and ATP; other NTPs are not incorporated. cOAs are second messengers that induce an antiviral state important for defense against invading nucleic acids. From Enterococcus italicus (strain DSM 15952 / C
   7238..7255    +  CDS            7xHis (fragment): 6xHis affinity tag
   7265..7681    +  CDS            csm2: CSM2_ENTI1 - Experimental evidence at protein level: Swiss-Prot protein existence level 1. This subunit may be involved in monitoring complementarity of crRNA and target RNA. From Enterococcus italicus (strain DSM 15952 / CCUG 50447 / LMG 22039 / TP 1.5).
   7686..8327    +  CDS            csm3: CSM3_ENTI1 - Experimental evidence at protein level: Swiss-Prot protein existence level 1. This subunit has the target ssRNA endonuclease activity; it cleaves multiple sites in the target RNA at 6 nucleotide intervals. From Enterococcus italicus (strain DSM 15952 / CCUG 50447 / LMG 22039 / TP 1.5).
   8341..9243    +  CDS            csm4: CSM4_ENTI1 - Experimental evidence at protein level: Swiss-Prot protein existence level 1. The subunit probably binds to the 5' handle of the crRNA, helping in discrimination between self- and non-self. From Enterococcus italicus (strain DSM 15952 / CCUG 50447 / LMG 22039 / TP 1.5).
  10274..11539   +  CDS            csm6: CSM6_ENTI1 - Experimental evidence at protein level: Swiss-Prot protein existence level 1. A single-strand-specific endoribonuclease (ssRNase) (PubMed:28722012). Activity is stimulated by cyclic oligoadenylates (cOA); maximal stimulation is seen with cyclic hexaadenylate (cA6) (PubMed:28722012). From Enterococcus italicus (strain DSM 15952 / CCUG 50447 / LMG 22039 / TP 1.5).
  12281..12313   +  CDS            SET1 (fragment): solubility-enhancement tag derived from T7 phage gene 10B
  12321..12368   +  terminator     T7 terminator: transcription terminator for bacteriophage T7 RNA polymerase
