[The description below was written by a language model from this plasmid's Addgene catalogue record and pLannotate feature annotations shown in this document.]
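Description:
pPS22 (pET23a-Cas10/Csm/csm2H6N) is a bacterial expression plasmid built on the Novagen pET23a backbone for producing the Staphylococcus epidermidis type III-A CRISPR effector, the Cas10·Csm complex, in E. coli. It is propagated through a ColE1/pBR322-type origin accompanied by the bom region and the rop gene, consistent with its catalogue listing as low copy. Selection is by ampicillin via the β-lactamase gene under its own promoter. An f1 origin is also present.

The insert, assembled by Gibson cloning, is a multi-gene block placed between a T7 promoter and a T7 terminator, so transcription depends on a host that supplies T7 RNA polymerase. Automated annotation identifies cas10 (csm1), csm2, csm3, csm4 and csm6 in the same orientation, in an operon-like arrangement. These calls were made by homology to Enterococcus italicus proteins, whereas the catalogue gives S. epidermidis as the source. A 6xHis tag lies directly upstream of csm2, giving an N-terminally tagged Csm2 that allows the whole complex to be pulled down by metal-affinity chromatography through one subunit. Several stretches are unannotated, notably about 1.6 kb between the T7 promoter and cas10, about 1 kb between csm4 and csm6, and the region after csm6. The record does not state what these contain.

The two sequence records differ in length (about 12.4 kb by sequencing and about 12.8 kb from the depositor). The depositor version carries extra sequence after the terminator that contains only short, probably spurious tag-fragment matches. The associated work concerns how the complex determines the length of CRISPR RNAs.
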