Addgene plasmid #70038: pPS22 (pET23a-Cas10/Csm/csm2H6N)
Purpose: Bacterial expression of the S. epidermidis Cas10·Csm complex
Depositing lab: Luciano Marraffini. Depositing organization: Rockefeller University. Publication: A ruler protein in a complex for antiviral defense determines the length of small interfering CRISPR RNAs. Hatoum-Aslan A, Samai P, Maniv I, Jiang W, Marraffini LA. J Biol Chem. 2013 Sep 27;288(39):27888-97. doi: 10.1074/jbc.M113.499244. Epub 2013 Aug 9. PubMed 23935102.
Backbone
  Vector backbone: pET23a
  Backbone manufacturer: Novagen
  Backbone size w/o insert (bp): 3666
  Vector type: Bacterial Expression
Growth in bacteria
  Bacterial resistance: Ampicillin, 100 μg/mL
  Growth temperature: 37°C
  Growth strain: DH5alpha
  Copy number: Low Copy
Gene/Insert
  Gene/Insert name: Cas10/Csm complex
  Species: S. epidermidis
  Promoter: T7
  Tag / fusion protein: 6xHIS on N terminus of Csm2
  Cloning method: Gibson Cloning
  Sequencing primers: 5′ T7; 3′ T7 terminal
Terms and licenses: Academic/Nonprofit Terms; Industry Terms: Not Available to Industry
How to cite: pPS22 (pET23a-Cas10/Csm/csm2H6N) was a gift from Luciano Marraffini (Addgene plasmid # 70038 ; http://n2t.net/addgene:70038 ; RRID:Addgene_70038)
