>Addgene plasmid #70038 | pPS22 (pET23a-Cas10/Csm/csm2H6N) | addgene partial sequence | sequence record 127501 | T7term 5'-GCTAGTTATTGCTCAGCGG-3'
TACCTAAGCTTGTTTTTATACCTGAACCTGAAAATTCGCCAAACTTTAATAAAAAATGAGTTAACTGTAG
AAAAGGTAAGGGTCCTTTAATTTTAAATACTATTTCTCCTGTAAATGAAGGAATTTTAACTTTTTCCAAG
TTAAAACGTGTACTTTTCAATTTGTAGTCAACAATATTAACATTCTTTTCTAGAAAATTTAATGTTTCTT
TGTCGTACATTCTATATTCTTCAAAAAACGCGTCAAATTGTATCATAATACTTCTAAAAAAACGTTTAAC
ATCAGGAAAAATCATGTAACTGTTCTGATATTTAAAAGACATAGGTGTTTGTATATTAAGACGTACATAA
CGACTTAGATCTTCTACTTGTAACAGTTGGTTCATCATGTTCTGAACATTTATCTTCTCAATTTGAAATG
ATTGAATGTCAATATTTGTTTGATAATATTTCAAAAGCAAACTATTTTTAGAACTAAATAGTTTAACAAC
CTCTTTAAATAAATTATCTGACATACATACAATTTCCCAAATGATTTTTTTATTTTTATGATATATTCTT
TGTTTCAATGGGCTATAAGCAAATTCATGATGTAATTGGTCAGCAATATCATCAGATAGATAATCCATTA
ACACACCATGTAAAACACTTCCTAAATATTGAAACCGAATACTTTCTGGCAAGTCTAACTCTACTGTAAT
TTTATTTATCATAATAGCTCTTTAAATTCCTTATTTTTTTCTTCAAAA
